>Addgene plasmid #103343 | LSB-hsa-miR-20b-3p | depositor full sequence | sequence record 195735 | Full Sequence
AATTGAGGGGATAACGCAGGAAAGAACATGTGAGCAAAAGGCCAGCAAAAGGCCAGGAACCGTAAAAAGG
CCGCGTTGCTGGCGTTTTTCCATAGGCTCCGCCCCCCTGACGAGCATCACAAAAATCGACGCTCAAGTCA
GAGGTGGCGAAACCCGACAGGACTATAAAGATACCAGGCGTTTCCCCCTGGAAGCTCCCTCGTGCGCTCT
CCTGTTCCGACCCTGCCGCTTACCGGATACCTGTCCGCCTTTCTCCCTTCGGGAAGCGTGGCGCTTTCTC
ATAGCTCACGCTGTAGGTATCTCAGTTCGGTGTAGGTCGTTCGCTCCAAGCTGGGCTGTGTGCACGAACC
CCCCGTTCAGCCCGACCGCTGCGCCTTATCCGGTAACTATCGTCTTGAGTCCAACCCGGTAAGACACGAC
TTATCGCCACTGGCAGCAGCCACTGGTAACAGGATTAGCAGAGCGAGGTATGTAGGCGGTGCTACAGAGT
TCTTGAAGTGGTGGCCTAACTACGGCTACACTAGAAGAACAGTATTTGGTATCTGCGCTCTGCTGAAGCC
AGTTACCTTCGGAAAAAGAGTTGGTAGCTCTTGATCCGGCAAACAAACCACCGCTGGTAGCGGTGGTTTT
TTTGTTTGCAAGCAGCAGATTACGCGCAGAAAAAAAGGATCTCAAGAAGATCCTTTGATCTTTTCTACGG
GGTCTGACGCTCAGTGGAACGAAAACTCACGTTAAGGGATTTTGGTCATGAGATTATCAAAAAGGATCTT
CACCTAGATCCTTTTAAATTAAAAATGAAGTTTTAAATCAATCTAAAGTATATATGAGTAAACTTGGTCT
GACAGTTACCAATGCTTAATCAGTGAGGCACCTATCTCAGCGATCTGTCTATTTCGTTCATCCATAGTTG
CCTGACTCCCCGTCGTGTAGATAACTACGATACGGGAGGGCTTACCATCTGGCCCCAGTGCTGCAATGAT
ACCGCGAGAACCACGCTCACCGGCTCCAGATTTATCAGCAATAAACCAGCCAGCCGGAAGGGCCGAGCGC
AGAAGTGGTCCTGCAACTTTATCCGCCTCCATCCAGTCTATTAATTGTTGCCGGGAAGCTAGAGTAAGTA
GTTCGCCAGTTAATAGTTTGCGCAACGTTGTTGCCATTGCTACAGGCATCGTGGTGTCACGCTCGTCGTT
TGGTATGGCTTCATTCAGCTCCGGTTCCCAACGATCAAGGCGAGTTACATGATCCCCCATGTTGTGCAAA
AAAGCGGTTAGCTCCTTCGGTCCTCCGATCGTTGTCAGAAGTAAGTTGGCCGCAGTGTTATCACTCATGG
TTATGGCAGCACTGCATAATTCTCTTACTGTCATGCCATCCGTAAGATGCTTTTCTGTGACTGGTGAGTA
CTCAACCAAGTCATTCTGAGAATAGTGTATGCGGCGACCGAGTTGCTCTTGCCCGGCGTCAATACGGGAT
AATACCGCGCCACATAGCAGAACTTTAAAAGTGCTCATCATTGGAAAACGTTCTTCGGGGCGAAAACTCT
CAAGGATCTTACCGCTGTTGAGATCCAGTTCGATGTAACCCACTCGTGCACCCAACTGATCTTCAGCATC
TTTTACTTTCACCAGCGTTTCTGGGTGAGCAAAAACAGGAAGGCAAAATGCCGCAAAAAAGGGAATAAGG
GCGACACGGAAATGTTGAATACTCATACTCTTCCTTTTTCAATATTATTGAAGCATTTATCAGGGTTATT
GTCTCATGAGCGGATACATATTTGAATGTAGCTCCGAATTTCTCGAGGGCTTGTCGACGACGGCGGTCTC
CGTCGTCAGGATCATGAATTCGACCCGCCTGCCACCATGACCGAGTACAAGCCCACGGTGCGCCTCGCCA
CCCGCGACGACGTCCCCCGGGCCGTACGCACCCTCGCCGCCGCGTTCGCCGACTACCCCGCCACGCGCCA
CACCGTCGACCCGGACCGCCACATCGAGCGGGTCACCGAGCTGCAAGAACTCTTCCTCACGCGCGTCGGG
CTCGACATCGGCAAGGTGTGGGTCGCGGACGACGGCGCCGCGGTGGCGGTCTGGACCACGCCGGAGAGCG
TCGAAGCGGGGGCGGTGTTCGCCGAGATCGGCCCGCGCATGGCCGAGTTGAGCGGTTCCCGGCTGGCCGC
GCAGCAACAGATGGAAGGCCTCCTGGCGCCGCACCGGCCCAAGGAGCCCGCGTGGTTCCTGGCCACCGTC
GGCGTCTCGCCCGACCACCAGGGCAAGGGTCTGGGCAGCGCCGTCGTGCTCCCCGGAGTGGAGGCGGCCG
AGCGCGCCGGGGTGCCCGCCTTCCTGGAGACATCCGCGCCCCGCAACCTCCCCTTCTACGAGCGGCTCGG
CTTCACCGTCACCGCCGACGTCGAGGTGCCCGAAGGACCGCGCACCTGGTGCATGACCCGCAAGCCCGGT
GCCTGATACGCGTGAATTCACTCCTCAGGTGCAGGCTGCCTATCAGAAGGTGGTGGCTGGTGTGGCCAAT
GCCCTGGCTCACAAATACCACTGAGATCTTTTTCCCTCTGCCAAAAATTATGGGGACATCATGAAGCCCC
TTGAGCATCTGACTTCTGGCTAATAAAGGAAATTTATTTTCATTGCAATAGTGTGTTGGAATTTTTTGTG
TCTCTCACTCGGAAGGACATATGGGAGGGCAAATCATTTAAAACATCAGAATGAGTATTTGGTTTAGAGT
TTGGCAACATATGCCCATATGCTGGCTGCCATGAACAAAGGTTGGCTATAAAGAGGTCATCAGTATATGA
AACAGCCCCCTGCTGTCCATTCCTTATTCCATAGAAAAGCCTTGACTTGAGGTTAGATTTTTTTTATATT
TTGTTTTGTGTTATTTTTTTCTTTAACATCCCTAAAATTTTCCTTACATGTTTTACTAGCCAGATTTTTC
CTCCTCTCCTGACTACTCCCAGTCATAGCTGTCCCTCTTCTCTTATGGAGATCCCTCGACCTGCAGCCCA
AGCTTGAATTCTCTAGAATTACCCTGTTATCCCTATGCTTGGTTTACCGAGCTCTTATTGGTTTTCAAAC
TTCATTGACTGTGCCCAACGCGCCTGGGAGCTCACGGGGACAGCCCCCCCCCAAAGCCCCCAGGGATGTA
ATTACGTCCCTCCCCCGCTAGGGGGCAGCAGCGAGCCGCCCGGGGCTCCGCTCCGGTCCGGCGCTCCCCC
CGCATCCCCGAGCCGGCAGCGTGCGGGGACAGCCCGGGCACGGGGAAGGTGGCACGGGATCGCTTTCCTC
TGAACGCTTCTCGCTGCTCTTTGAGCCTGCAGACACCTGGGGGGATACGGGGAAAAAGCTAGGCTGAAAG
ACCGGTTCTTAGAATGACACGCGCCTGGGAGCTCACGGGGACAGCCCCCCCCCAAAGCCCCCAGGGATGT
AATTACGTCCCTCCCCCGCTAGGGGGCAGCAGCGAGCCGCCCGGGGCTCCGCTCCGGTCCGGCGCTCCCC
CCGCATCCCCGAGCCGGCAGCGTGCGGGGACAGCCCGGGCACGGGGAAGGTGGCACGGGATCGCTTTCCT
CTGAACGCTTCTCGCTGCTCTTTGAGCCTGCAGACACCTGGGGGGATACGGGGAAAAAGCTAACTTCTGA
GACGACAACTTTGTATAGAAAAGTTGGCTCCGAATTCGCCCTTGACAGCAGAGATCCAGTTTGGTTAATT
AATTGGCTCCGGTGCCCGTCAGTGGGCAGAGCGCACATCGCCCACAGTCCCCGAGAAGTTGTGGGGAGGG
GTCGGCAATTGAACCGGTGCCTAGAGAAGGTGGCGCGGGGTAAACTGGGAAAGTGATGTCGTGTACTGGC
TCCGCCTTTTTCCCGAGGGTGGGGGAGAACCGTATATAAGTGCAGTAGTCGCCGTGAACGTTCTTTTTCG
CAACGGGTTTGCCGCCAGAACACAGGTAAGTGCCGTGTGTGGTTCCCGCGGGCCTGGCCTCTTTACGGGT
TATGGCCCTTGCGTGCCTTGAATTACTTCCACCTGGCTGCAGTACGTGATTCTTGATCCCGAGCTTCGGG
TTGGAAGTGGGTGGGAGAGTTCGAGGCCTTGCGCTTAAGGAGCCCCTTCGCCTCGTGCTTGAGTTGAGGC
CTGGCCTGGGCGCTGGGGCCGCCGCGTGCGAATCTGGTGGCACCTTCGCGCCTGTCTCGCTGCTTTCGAT
AAGTCTCTAGCCATTTAAAATTTTTGATGACCTGCTGCGACGCTTTTTTTCTGGCAAGATAGTCTTGTAA
ATGCGGGCCAAGATCTGCACACTGGTATTTCGGTTTTTGGGGCCGCGGGCGGCGACGGGGCCCGTGCGTC
CCAGCGCACATGTTCGGCGAGGCGGGGCCTGCGAGCGCGGCCACCGAGAATCGGACGGGGGTAGTCTCAA
GCTGGCCGGCCTGCTCTGGTGCCTGGCCTCGCGCCGCCGTGTATCGCCCCGCCCTGGGCGGCAAGGCTGG
CCCGGTCGGCACCAGTTGCGTGAGCGGAAAGATGGCCGCTTCCCGGCCCTGCTGCAGGGAGCTCAAAATG
GAGGACGCGGCGCTCGGGAGAGCGGGCGGGTGAGTCACCCACACAAAGGAAAAGGGCCTTTCCGTCCTCA
GCCGTCGCTTCATGTGACTCCACGGAGTACCGGGCGCCGTCCAGGCACCTCGATTAGTTCTCGAGCTTTT
GGAGTACGTCGTCTTTAGGTTGGGGGGAGGGGTTTTATGCGATGGAGTTTCCCCACACTGAGTGGGTGGA
GACTGAAGTTAGGCCAGCTTGGCACTTGATGTAATTCTCCTTGGAATTTGCCCTTTTTGAGTTTGGATCT
TGGTTCATTCTCAAGCCTCAGACAGTGGTTCAAAGTTTTTTTCTTCCATTTCAGGTGTCGTGAGAAGGGC
GAATTCGACCCAAGTTTGTACAAAAAAGCAGGCTGGATCCAGGTGCCACCATGGTGAGCGAGCTGATTAA
GGAGAACATGCACATGAAGCTGTACATGGAGGGCACCGTGAACAACCACCACTTCAAGTGCACATCCGAG
GGCGAAGGCAAGCCCTACGAGGGCACCCAGACCATGAGAATCAAGGCGGTCGAGGGCGGCCCTCTCCCCT
TCGCCTTCGACATCCTGGCTACCAGCTTCATGTACGGCAGCAAAACCTTCATCAACCACACCCAGGGCAT
CCCCGACTTCTTTAAGCAGTCCTTCCCCGAGGGCTTCACATGGGAGAGAGTCACCACATACGAAGATGGG
GGCGTGCTGACCGCTACCCAGGACACCAGCCTCCAGGACGGCTGCCTCATCTACAACGTCAAGATCAGAG
GGGTGAACTTCCCATCCAACGGCCCTGTGATGCAGAAGAAAACACTCGGCTGGGAGGCCTCCACCGAGAC
ACTGTACCCCGCTGACGGCGGCCTGGAAGGCAGAGCCGACATGGCCCTGAAGCTCGTGGGCGGGGGCCAC
CTGATCTGCAACCTTAAGACCACATACAGATCCAAGAAACCCGCTAAGAACCTCAAGATGCCCGGCGTCT
ACTATGTGGACAGGAGACTGGAAAGAATCAAGGAGGCCGACAAAGAGACATACGTCGAGCAGCACGAGGT
GGCTGTGGCCAGATACTGCGACCTCCCTAGCAAACTGGGGCACAAACTTAATTGAGAATTCTACCACCCA
GCTTTCTTGTACAAAGTGGTACGTCTCAAGACCAGAGGTCTCTGCTTCATTACCACTGGAAGTGCCCATA
CTACAGTCTGGAAGTGCCCATACTACAGTCTGGAAGTGCCCATACTACAGTCTGGAAGTGCCCATACTAC
AGTCAACCAGAAGAGACCTGTGCTTCACTCCTCAGGTGCAGGCTGCCTATCAGAAGGTGGTGGCTGGTGT
GGCCAATGCCCTGGCTCACAAATACCACTGAGATCTTTTTCCCTCTGCCAAAAATTATGGGGACATCATG
AAGCCCCTTGAGCATCTGACTTCTGGCTAATAAAGGAAATTTATTTTCATTGCAATAGTGTGTTGGAATT
TTTTGTGTCTCTCACTCGGAAGGACATATGGGAGGGCAAATCATTTAAAACATCAGAATGAGTATTTGGT
TTAGAGTTTGGCAACATATGCCCATATGCTGGCTGCCATGAACAAAGGTTGGCTATAAAGAGGTCATCAG
TATATGAAACAGCCCCCTGCTGTCCATTCCTTATTCCATAGAAAAGCCTTGACTTGAGGTTAGATTTTTT
TTATATTTTGTTTTGTGTTATTTTTTTCTTTAACATCCCTAAAATTTTCCTTACATGTTTTACTAGCCAG
ATTTTTCCTCCTCTCCTGACTACTCCCAGTCATAGCTGTCCCTCTTCTCTTATGGAGATCCCGAGCGGTG
CGTTTTTATGCTTGTAGTATTGTATAATGTTTTTAAGATCCAAGCTTCTGACCTCTTCTCTTCCTCCCAC
AGGGCCTCGAGACAATTGCATCGATGGTACCAGTGAAAGTCTGCAATGAATTCGAGTTGGCGCGCCTGTC
ATTCTAAATCTCTCTTTCAGCCTAAAGCTTTTTCCCCGTATCCCCCCAGGTGTCTGCAGGCTCAAAGAGC
AGCGAGAAGCGTTCAGAGGAAAGCGATCCCGTGCCACCTTCCCCGTGCCCGGGCTGTCCCCGCACGCTGC
CGGCTCGGGGATGCGGGGGGAGCGCCGGACCGGAGCGGAGCCCCGGGCGGCTCGCTGCTGCCCCCTAGCG
GGGGAGGGACGTAATTACATCCCTGGGGGCTTTGGGAGGGGGCTGTCCCCGTGAGCTCCCAGGCGCGCCT
GTCATTCTAAATCTCTCTTTCAGCCTAAAGCTTTTTCCCCGTATCCCCCCAGGTGTCTGCAGGCTCAAAG
AGCAGCGAGAAGCGTTCAGAGGAAAGCGATCCCGTGCCACCTTCCCCGTGCCCGGGCTGTCCCCGCACGC
TGCCGGCTCGGGGATGCGGGGGGAGCGCCGGACCGGAGCGGAGCCCCGGGCGGCTCGCTGCTGCCCCCTA
GCGGGGGAGGGACGTAATTACATCCCTGGGGGCTTTGGGGGGGGGCTGTCCCCGTGAGCTCCCAGGCGCG
CCAACTCGGTACCGTATCGATGTCGACGTTAACGCTAGTGATATCAACTTTGTATAGAAAAGTTGGCTCC
GAATTCGCCCTTGACAGCAGAGATCCAGTTTGGTTAATTAATTGGCTCCGGTGCCCGTCAGTGGGCAGAG
CGCACATCGCCCACAGTCCCCGAGAAGTTGTGGGGAGGGGTCGGCAATTGAACCGGTGCCTAGAGAAGGT
GGCGCGGGGTAAACTGGGAAAGTGATGTCGTGTACTGGCTCCGCCTTTTTCCCGAGGGTGGGGGAGAACC
GTATATAAGTGCAGTAGTCGCCGTGAACGTTCTTTTTCGCAACGGGTTTGCCGCCAGAACACAGGTAAGT
GCCGTGTGTGGTTCCCGCGGGCCTGGCCTCTTTACGGGTTATGGCCCTTGCGTGCCTTGAATTACTTCCA
CCTGGCTGCAGTACGTGATTCTTGATCCCGAGCTTCGGGTTGGAAGTGGGTGGGAGAGTTCGAGGCCTTG
CGCTTAAGGAGCCCCTTCGCCTCGTGCTTGAGTTGAGGCCTGGCCTGGGCGCTGGGGCCGCCGCGTGCGA
ATCTGGTGGCACCTTCGCGCCTGTCTCGCTGCTTTCGATAAGTCTCTAGCCATTTAAAATTTTTGATGAC
CTGCTGCGACGCTTTTTTTCTGGCAAGATAGTCTTGTAAATGCGGGCCAAGATCTGCACACTGGTATTTC
GGTTTTTGGGGCCGCGGGCGGCGACGGGGCCCGTGCGTCCCAGCGCACATGTTCGGCGAGGCGGGGCCTG
CGAGCGCGGCCACCGAGAATCGGACGGGGGTAGTCTCAAGCTGGCCGGCCTGCTCTGGTGCCTGGCCTCG
CGCCGCCGTGTATCGCCCCGCCCTGGGCGGCAAGGCTGGCCCGGTCGGCACCAGTTGCGTGAGCGGAAAG
ATGGCCGCTTCCCGGCCCTGCTGCAGGGAGCTCAAAATGGAGGACGCGGCGCTCGGGAGAGCGGGCGGGT
GAGTCACCCACACAAAGGAAAAGGGCCTTTCCGTCCTCAGCCGTCGCTTCATGTGACTCCACGGAGTACC
GGGCGCCGTCCAGGCACCTCGATTAGTTCTCGAGCTTTTGGAGTACGTCGTCTTTAGGTTGGGGGGAGGG
GTTTTATGCGATGGAGTTTCCCCACACTGAGTGGGTGGAGACTGAAGTTAGGCCAGCTTGGCACTTGATG
TAATTCTCCTTGGAATTTGCCCTTTTTGAGTTTGGATCTTGGTTCATTCTCAAGCCTCAGACAGTGGTTC
AAAGTTTTTTTCTTCCATTTCAGGTGTCGTGAGAAGGGCGAATTCGACCCAAGTTTGTACAAAAAAGCAG
GCTCGCCACCATGGTGAGCAAGGGCGAGGAGCTGTTCACCGGGGTGGTGCCCATCCTGGTCGAGCTGGAC
GGCGACGTAAACGGCCACAAGTTCAGCGTGAGGGGCGAGGGCGAGGGCGATGCCACCAACGGCAAGCTGA
CCCTGAAGTTCATCTGCACCACCGGCAAGCTGCCCGTGCCCTGGCCCACCCTCGTGACCACCCTGAGCCA
CGGCGTGCAGTGCTTCGCCCGCTACCCCGACCACATGAAGCAGCACGACTTCTTCAAGTCCGCCATGCCC
GAAGGCTACGTCCAGGAGCGCACCATCTTCTTCAAGGACGACGGCACCTACAAGACCCGCGCCGAGGTGA
AGTTCGAGGGCGACACCCTAGTGAACCGCATCGAGCTGAAGGGCGTCGACTTCAAGGAGGACGGCAACAT
CCTGGGGCACAAGCTGGAGTACAACTTCAACAGCCACAACATCTATATCATGGCCGTCAAGCAGAAGAAC
GGCATCAAGGTGAACTTCAAGATCCGCCACAACGTGGAGGACGGCAGCGTGCAGCTCGCCGACCACTACC
AGCAGAACACCCCCATCGGCGACGGCCCCGTGCTGCTGCCCGACAGCCACTACCTGAGCACCCAGTCCGT
GCTGAGCAAAGACCCCAACGAGAAGCGCGATCACATGGTCCTGCTGGAGTTCCGCACCGCCGCCGGGATC
ACTCTCGGCATGGACGAGCTGTACAAGTAATACCACCCAGCTTTCTTGTACAAAGTGGTACGCGTGAATT
CACTCCTCAGGTGCAGGCTGCCTATCAGAAGGTGGTGGCTGGTGTGGCCAATGCCCTGGCTCACAAATAC
CACTGAGATCTTTTTCCCTCTGCCAAAAATTATGGGGACATCATGAAGCCCCTTGAGCATCTGACTTCTG
GCTAATAAAGGAAATTTATTTTCATTGCAATAGTGTGTTGGAATTTTTTGTGTCTCTCACTCGGAAGGAC
ATATGGGAGGGCAAATCATTTAAAACATCAGAATGAGTATTTGGTTTAGAGTTTGGCAACATATGCCCAT
ATGCTGGCTGCCATGAACAAAGGTTGGCTATAAAGAGGTCATCAGTATATGAAACAGCCCCCTGCTGTCC
ATTCCTTATTCCATAGAAAAGCCTTGACTTGAGGTTAGATTTTTTTTATATTTTGTTTTGTGTTATTTTT
TTCTTTAACATCCCTAAAATTTTCCTTACATGTTTTACTAGCCAGATTTTTCCTCCTCTCCTGACTACTC
CCAGTCATAGCTGTCCCTCTTCTCTTATGGAGATCCCTCGACCTGCAGCCCAAGCTTGGCGTAATCATGG
TCATAGCTGTTTCCTGTGTGAAATTGTTATCCGCTCACAATTCCACACAACATACGAGCCGGAAGCATAA
AGTGTAAAGCCTGGGGTGCCTAATGAGTGAGCTAACTCACATTAATTGCGTTGCGCTCACTGCCCGCTTT
CCAGTCGGGAAACCTGTCGTGCCAGCGGATCGACAGTACTAAGCTTGGTCTAATACCCAATCTCTCGTCT
TATCCAGATGTTTTATACGCCTCTGGCCCGTGTCTCAAAATCTCTGATGTTACATTGCACAAGATAAAAT
AATATCATCATGAACAATAAAACTGTCTGCTTACATAAACAGTAATACAAGGGGTGTTATGAGCCATATT
CAACGGGAAACGTCGAGGCCGCGATTAAATTCCAACATGGATGCTGATTTATATGGGTATAAATGGGCTC
GCGATAATGTCGGGCAATCAGGTGCGACAATCTATCGCTTGTATGGGAAGCCCGATGCGCCAGAGTTGTT
TCTGAAACATGGCAAAGGTAGCGTTGCCAATGATGTTACAGATGAGATGGTCAGACTAAACTGGCTGACG
GAATTTATGCCTCTTCCGACCATCAAGCATTTTATCCGTACTCCTGATGATGCATGGTTACTCACCACTG
CGATCCCCGGAAAAACAGCATTCCAGGTATTAGAAGAATATCCTGATTCAGGTGAAAATATTGTTGATGC
GCTGGCAGTGTTCCTGCGCCGGTTGCATTCGATTCCTGTTTGTAATTGTCCTTTTAACAGCGATCGCGTA
TTTCGTCTCGCTCAGGCGCAATCACGAATGAATAACGGTTTGGTTGATGCGAGTGATTTTGATGACGAGC
GTAATGGCTGGCCTGTTGAACAAGTCTGGAAAGAAATGCATAAACTTTTGCCATTCTCACCGGATTCAGT
CGTCACTCATGGTGATTTCTCACTTGATAACCTTATTTTTGACGAGGGGAAATTAATAGGTTGTATTGAT
GTTGGACGAGTCGGAATCGCAGACCGATACCAGGATCTTGCCATCCTATGGAACTGCCTCGGTGAGTTTT
CTCCTTCATTACAGAAACGGCTTTTTCAAAAATATGGTATTGATAATCCTGATATGAATAAATTGCAGTT
TCATTTGATGCTCGATGAGTTTTTCTAATCAGAATTGGTTAATTGGTTGTAACACTGGCAGAGCATTACG
CTGACTTGACGGGACGGCGCAAGCTCATGACCAAAATCCCTTAACGTGAGTTACGCGTCGTTCCACTGAG
CGTCAGAGGTATCACTAGTATTACAGAGGTAAGTTATAACAGTCGCCTAACCC
Features (pLannotate 1.2.2; 28 found; start..end, strand, type, name):
     87..675     -  rep_origin     ori: high-copy-number ColE1/pMB1/pBR322/pUC origin of replication
    846..1706    -  CDS            AmpR: β-lactamase; bla; confers resistance to ampicillin, carbenicillin, and related antibiotics
   1707..1778    -  promoter       AmpR promoter: bla
   1857..2456    +  CDS            PuroR: puromycin N-acetyltransferase; pac from Streptomyces alboniger; confers resistance to puromycin
   2461..2541    +  CDS            HBB (fragment): HBB_PONPY - Experimental evidence at transcript level: Swiss-Prot protein existence level 2. Involved in oxygen transport from the lung to the various peripheral tissues. From Pongo pygmaeus (Bornean orangutan).
   2612..2667    +  polyA_signal   β-globin poly(A) signal: rabbit β-globin polyadenylation signal (Gil and Proudfoot, 1987)
   3646..3666    +  protein_bind   attB4: mutant version of attB; core recombination site for the Gateway® BP reaction BP Clonase™
   3734..3945    +  promoter       EF-1α core promoter: core promoter for human elongation factor EF-1α
   3946..4884    +  intron         EF-1α intron A: intron upstream of the start codon of human EF-1α
   4911..4931    +  protein_bind   attB1: mutant version of attB; core recombination site for the Gateway® BP reaction BP Clonase™
   4951..5646    +  CDS            mKate2: mKate2 is a basic (constitutively fluorescent) red fluorescent protein published in 2009, derived from Entacmaea quadricolor. It is reported to be a rapidly-maturing monomer with moderate acid sensitivity.
   5666..5690    -  protein_bind   attB2: mutant version of attB; recombination site for the Gateway® BP reaction BP Clonase™
   5834..5908    +  CDS            HBB (fragment): HBB_PONPY - Experimental evidence at transcript level: Swiss-Prot protein existence level 2. Involved in oxygen transport from the lung to the various peripheral tissues. From Pongo pygmaeus (Bornean orangutan).
   5979..6034    +  polyA_signal   β-globin poly(A) signal: rabbit β-globin polyadenylation signal (Gil and Proudfoot, 1987)
   6418..6443    +  misc_feature   SA: splice acceptor site
   7115..7135    +  protein_bind   attB4: mutant version of attB; core recombination site for the Gateway® BP reaction BP Clonase™
   7203..7414    +  promoter       EF-1α core promoter: core promoter for human elongation factor EF-1α
   7415..8353    +  intron         EF-1α intron A: intron upstream of the start codon of human EF-1α
   8380..8400    +  protein_bind   attB1: mutant version of attB; core recombination site for the Gateway® BP reaction BP Clonase™
   8411..9127    +  CDS            EBFP2: EBFP2 is a basic (constitutively fluorescent) blue fluorescent protein published in 2007, derived from Aequorea victoria. It is reported to be a rapidly-maturing monomer with moderate acid sensitivity.
   9135..9159    -  protein_bind   attB2: mutant version of attB; recombination site for the Gateway® BP reaction BP Clonase™
   9163..9243    +  CDS            HBB (fragment): HBB_PONPY - Experimental evidence at transcript level: Swiss-Prot protein existence level 2. Involved in oxygen transport from the lung to the various peripheral tissues. From Pongo pygmaeus (Bornean orangutan).
   9314..9369    +  polyA_signal   β-globin poly(A) signal: rabbit β-globin polyadenylation signal (Gil and Proudfoot, 1987)
   9752..9774    -  protein_bind   lac operator (fragment): The lac repressor binds to the lac operator to inhibit transcription in E. coli. This inhibition can be relieved by adding lactose or isopropyl-β-D-thiogalactopyranoside (IPTG). lac repressor encoded by lacI
   9778..9808    -  promoter       lac promoter: promoter for the E. coli lac operon
   9823..9844    -  protein_bind   CAP binding site: CAP binding activates transcription in the presence of cAMP. E. coli catabolite activator protein
   9857..9896    -  CDS            lacI (fragment): lac repressor; lacI; The lac repressor binds to the lac operator to inhibit transcription in E. coli. This inhibition can be relieved by adding lactose or isopropyl-β-D-thiogalactopyranoside (IPTG).
  10069..10878   +  CDS            KanR: aminoglycoside phosphotransferase; aph(3')-Ia; confers resistance to kanamycin in bacteria or G418 (Geneticin®) in eukaryotes
