[The description below was written by a language model from this plasmid's Addgene catalogue record and pLannotate feature annotations shown in this document.]
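Description:
LSB-hsa-miR-20b-3p is a mammalian expression, synthetic-biology plasmid of about 11 kb built on the Low Sensor Backbone (LSB). It is designed to report the activity of the human microRNA miR-20b-3p by fluorescence. It replicates in E. coli from a high-copy ColE1/pUC-type origin and carries both a β-lactamase gene (ampicillin) and an aph(3')-Ia gene (kanamycin), and the record lists both antibiotics for bacterial selection. Remnants of a lac promoter/operator region are also annotated in the backbone.

The payload consists of two parallel transcription units of matching design. Each has an EF-1α core promoter with its intron A, Gateway attB4/attB1/attB2 scars left from assembly, a fluorescent protein coding sequence, and a rabbit β-globin 3' region with polyadenylation signal. One unit expresses the red protein mKate2 and, according to the record, carries the miR-20b-3p target in its 3' UTR. The target itself is not annotated in the feature table, but an unannotated stretch lies between the attB2 site after mKate2 and the β-globin segment. The second unit expresses EBFP2 without a target and serves as an internal reference. When miR-20b-3p is active in transfected cells, it represses mKate2, so the drop in red fluorescence relative to blue gives a readout normalised for plasmid dose.

A puromycin N-acetyltransferase gene with a third β-globin poly(A) is also present for selection in mammalian cells, though no promoter for it is annotated. The depositor notes that the repeated poly(A) elements make the plasmid inherently unstable. The physical plasmid also differs slightly from the deposited sequence, with short insertions flanking the puromycin gene that do not impair puromycin selection.
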