Addgene plasmid #103343: LSB-hsa-miR-20b-3p
Purpose: Used to sense miRNA activity using fluorescence based tools. hsa-miR-20b-3p target in 3' UTR of of mKate. miRNA activity can be measured by the repression of mKate2 relative to EBFP2 fluorescent proteins . Plasmid is inherently unstable; please see Depositor Comments
Depositing lab: Ron Weiss. Depositing organization: Massachusetts Institute of Technology. Publication: A mixed antagonistic/synergistic miRNA repression model enables accurate predictions of multi-input miRNA sensor activity. Gam JJ, Babb J, Weiss R. Nat Commun. 2018 Jun 22;9(1):2430. doi: 10.1038/s41467-018-04575-0. PubMed 29934631.
Backbone
  Vector backbone: Low Sensor Backbone (LSB)
  Vector type: Mammalian Expression, Synthetic Biology
Growth in bacteria
  Bacterial resistance: Ampicillin and Kanamycin, 100 & 50 μg/mL
  Growth temperature: 30°C
  Growth strain: NEB Stable
  Copy number: High Copy
Gene/Insert
  Gene/Insert name: hsa-miR-20b-3p target
  Species: H. sapiens (human)
  Entrez Gene: MIR20B (a.k.a. MIRN20B, hsa-mir-20b, mir-20b)
  Promoter: EF-1a
  Cloning method: Gibson Cloning
Terms and licenses: Academic/Nonprofit Terms; Industry Terms: Not Available to Industry
Depositor comments: Please note that this plasmid is inherently unstable due to a repeating poly A element. We recommend performing a diagnostic digest on multiple colonies upon receipt. The depositors would like to note the presence of several discrepancies between the depositor sequence and physical plasmid sequence. In particular, the sequences upstream and downstream of the puromycin coding region have 10 bp insertions which do not affect the ability to perform puromycin selection. The sequences for those regions within the physical plasmids are as follows: Upstream of Puro: GAATTCGACCGCCTGTCTCAAGGTGCCACC; Downstream of Puro: GCTTTGAGACTACGCGTGAATTCACTCCTC.
How to cite: LSB-hsa-miR-20b-3p was a gift from Ron Weiss (Addgene plasmid # 103343 ; http://n2t.net/addgene:103343 ; RRID:Addgene_103343)
