>Addgene plasmid #103343 | LSB-hsa-miR-20b-3p | depositor partial sequence | sequence record 195736 | hsa-miR-20b-3p target
CTGGAAGTGCCCATACTACAGT
