>Addgene plasmid #103343 | LSB-hsa-miR-20b-3p | addgene partial sequence | sequence record 272200 | mKate2-F 5'-ACCCGCTAAGAACCTCAAGA-3'
ATCAAGGAGGCCGACAAAGAGACATACGTCGAGCAGCACGAGGTGGCTGTGGCCAGATACTGCGACCTCC
CTAGCAAACTGGGGCACAAACTTAATTGAGAATTCTACCACCCAGCTTTCTTGTACAAAGTGGTACGTCT
CAAGACCAGAGGTCTCTGCTTCATTACCACTGGAAGTGCCCATACTACAGTCTGGAAGTGCCCATACTAC
AGTCTGGAAGTGCCCATACTACAGTCTGGAAGTGCCCATACTACAGTCAACCAGAAGAGACCTGTGCTTC
ACTCCTCAGGTGCAGGCTGCCTATCAGAAGGTGGTGGCTGGTGTGGCCAATGCCCTGGCTCACAAATACC
ACTGAGATCTTTTTCCCTCTGCCAAAAATTATGGGGACATCATGAAGCCCCTTGAGCATCTGACTTCTGG
CTAATAAAGGAAATTTATTTTCATTGCAATAGTGTGTTGGAATTTTTTGTGTCTCTCACTCGGAAGGACA
TATGGGAGGGCAAATCATTTAAAACATCAGAATGAGTATTTGGTTTAGAGTTTGGCAACATATGCCCATA
TGCTGGCTGCCATGAACAAAGGTTGGCTATAAAGAGGTCATCAGTATATGAAACAGCCCCCTGCTGTCCA
TT
